Addgene plasmid #138426: pcDNA4/TO-ORF24 L73A-3xFLAG
Purpose: Expresses full-length ORF24 L73A with a C-terminal 3xFLAG tag in mammalian cells
Depositing lab: Britt Glaunsinger. Depositing organization: University of California, Berkeley. Publication: The gammaherpesviral TATA-box-binding protein directly interacts with the CTD of host RNA Pol II to direct late gene transcription. Castaneda AF, Didychuk AL, Louder RK, McCollum CO, Davis ZH, Nogales E, Glaunsinger BA. PLoS Pathog. 2020 Sep 4;16(9):e1008843. doi: 10.1371/journal.ppat.1008843. eCollection 2020 Sep. PubMed 32886723.
Backbone
  Vector backbone: pcDNA4/TO
  Backbone manufacturer: Invitrogen
  Backbone size w/o insert (bp): 5112
  Total vector size (bp): 7374
  Vector type: Mammalian Expression
  Selectable markers: Zeocin
Growth in bacteria
  Bacterial resistance: Ampicillin, 100 μg/mL
  Growth temperature: 37°C
  Growth strain: DH5alpha
  Copy number: High Copy
Gene/Insert
  Gene/Insert name: ORF24
  Species: KSHV (HHV-8)
  Insert size (bp): 2256
  Mutation: Amino acid L73 mutated to alanine
  Entrez Gene: ORF24 (a.k.a. HHV8GK18_gp27)
  Promoter: CMV
  Tag / fusion protein: FLAG (C terminal on backbone)
  Cloning method: Unknown
  Sequencing primers: 5′ CGCAAATGGGCGGTAGGCGTG; 3′ TAGAAGGCACAGTCGAGG
Terms and licenses: Academic/Nonprofit Terms; Industry Terms: Not Available to Industry
How to cite: pcDNA4/TO-ORF24 L73A-3xFLAG was a gift from Britt Glaunsinger (Addgene plasmid # 138426 ; http://n2t.net/addgene:138426 ; RRID:Addgene_138426)
