[The description below was written by a language model from this plasmid's Addgene catalogue record and pLannotate feature annotations shown in this document.]
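Description:
pcDNA4/TO-ORF24 L73A-3xFLAG is a mammalian expression plasmid of about 7.4 kb built on the Invitrogen pcDNA4/TO backbone. It is maintained in E. coli at high copy through a ColE1/pUC-type origin with ampicillin selection (AmpR under its own bla promoter), and it also carries an f1 origin for single-stranded DNA production. For selection in mammalian cells, a Sh ble (BleoR) cassette confers Zeocin resistance. That cassette is preceded by both the SV40 early promoter and the bacterial EM7 promoter and ends with an SV40 polyadenylation signal, so the marker can in principle be expressed in either host.

The payload is the full-length ORF24 coding sequence (2,256 bp) from Kaposi's sarcoma-associated herpesvirus (HHV-8), carrying a leucine-to-alanine substitution at residue 73 and a C-terminal 3xFLAG tag supplied by the backbone. The automated annotation marks only one FLAG fragment downstream of the ORF. Transcription is driven by the CMV immediate-early enhancer and promoter and terminated by the bGH polyadenylation signal. Two short tet operator-like elements lie just downstream of the CMV promoter, characteristic of the TO design. Expression is therefore constitutive in ordinary cells but can be repressed by Tet repressor and induced with tetracycline or doxycycline in repressor-expressing lines.

The associated publication describes ORF24 as the gammaherpesviral TATA-box-binding protein that contacts the RNA polymerase II C-terminal domain to direct late gene transcription. The record does not state the specific effect of L73A, but a point mutant like this would plausibly be compared with wild-type protein in FLAG-based detection or pulldown experiments. The two sequence records (sequencing-derived and depositor-supplied) differ by three nucleotides in length and in start position but show the same feature organisation.
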