Features (pLannotate 1.2.2; 24 found; start..end, strand, type, name):
     28..80      -  misc_feature   bom (fragment): basis of mobility region from pBR322
    235..614     +  enhancer       CMV enhancer: human cytomegalovirus immediate early enhancer
    687..704     -  promoter       CMV promoter (fragment): human cytomegalovirus (CMV) immediate early promoter
    767..818     +  promoter       CMVd2 promoter: truncated human cytomegalovirus (CMV) immediate early promoter that yields moderately reduced expression relative to the full-length promoter
    820..839     +  promoter       PLtetO-1 promoter (fragment): modified phage lambda PL promoter with tet operator sites (Lutz and Bujard, 1997)
    841..860     +  promoter       PLtetO-1 promoter (fragment): modified phage lambda PL promoter with tet operator sites (Lutz and Bujard, 1997)
    868..901     +  promoter       TRE3GV promoter (fragment): 3rd-generation Tet-responsive promoter that can be activated by binding of Tet-On® 3G, optimized for retroviral and lentiviral vectors
   1002..3257    +  CDS            ORF24: ORF24_HHV8P - Protein inferred from homology: Swiss-Prot protein existence level 3. From Human herpesvirus 8 type P (isolate GK18) (HHV-8) (Kaposi's sarcoma-associated herpesvirus).
   3336..3356    +  CDS            FLAG (fragment): FLAG® epitope tag, followed by an enterokinase cleavage site
   3388..3612    +  polyA_signal   bGH poly(A) signal: bovine growth hormone polyadenylation signal
   3616..3637    +  promoter       SV40 promoter (fragment): SV40 enhancer and early promoter
   3658..4086    +  rep_origin     f1 ori (sequence partly withheld): f1 bacteriophage origin of replication; arrow indicates direction of (+) strand synthesis
   4100..4429    +  promoter       SV40 promoter: SV40 enhancer and early promoter
   4477..4524    +  promoter       EM7 promoter: synthetic bacterial promoter&nbsp
   4543..4917    +  CDS            BleoR: antibiotic-binding protein; Sh ble from Streptoalloteichus hindustanus; confers resistance to bleomycin, phleomycin, and Zeocin™
   4927..5052    +  CDS            ble (fragment): BLE_KLEPN - Experimental evidence at protein level: Swiss-Prot protein existence level 1. Binding protein with a strong affinity to the bleomycin family of antibiotics. Binds to CL990; an antimitotic-antibiotic compound. From Klebsiella pneumoniae.
   5047..5168    +  polyA_signal   SV40 poly(A) signal: SV40 polyadenylation signal
   5241..5257    -  protein_bind   lac operator: The lac repressor binds to the lac operator to inhibit transcription in E. coli. This inhibition can be relieved by adding lactose or isopropyl-β-D-thiogalactopyranoside (IPTG). lac repressor encoded by lacI
   5265..5295    -  promoter       lac promoter: promoter for the E. coli lac operon
   5310..5331    -  protein_bind   CAP binding site: CAP binding activates transcription in the presence of cAMP. E. coli catabolite activator protein
   5344..5436    -  CDS            lacI (fragment): lac repressor; lacI; The lac repressor binds to the lac operator to inhibit transcription in E. coli. This inhibition can be relieved by adding lactose or isopropyl-β-D-thiogalactopyranoside (IPTG).
   5619..6204    -  rep_origin     ori: high-copy-number ColE1/pMB1/pBR322/pUC origin of replication
   6375..7235    -  CDS            AmpR: β-lactamase; bla; confers resistance to ampicillin, carbenicillin, and related antibiotics
   7236..7340    -  promoter       AmpR promoter: bla
>Addgene plasmid #138426 | pcDNA4/TO-ORF24 L73A-3xFLAG | depositor full sequence | sequence record 267306 | pcDNA4/TO-ORF24 L73A-3xFLAG sequence 7371 bps
GACGGATCGGGAGATCTCCCGATCCCCTATGGTGCACTCTCAGTACAATCTGCTCTGATGCCGCATAGTT
AAGCCAGTATCTGCTCCCTGCTTGTGTGTTGGAGGTCGCTGAGTAGTGCGCGAGCAAAATTTAAGCTACA
ACAAGGCAAGGCTTGACCGACAATTGCATGAAGAATCTGCTTAGGGTTAGGCGTTTTGCGCTGCTTCGCG
ATGTACGGGCCAGATATACGCGTTGACATTGATTATTGACTAGTTATTAATAGTAATCAATTACGGGGTC
ATTAGTTCATAGCCCATATATGGAGTTCCGCGTTACATAACTTACGGTAAATGGCCCGCCTGGCTGACCG
CCCAACGACCCCCGCCCATTGACGTCAATAATGACGTATGTTCCCATAGTAACGCCAATAGGGACTTTCC
ATTGACGTCAATGGGTGGAGTATTTACGGTAAACTGCCCACTTGGCAGTACATCAAGTGTATCATATGCC
AAGTACGCCCCCTATTGACGTCAATGACGGTAAATGGCCCGCCTGGCATTATGCCCAGTACATGACCTTA
TGGGACTTTCCTACTTGGCAGTACATCTACGTATTAGTCATCGCTATTACCATGGTGATGCGGTTTTGGC
AGTACATCAATGGGCGTGGATAGCGGTTTGACTCACGGGGATTTCCAAGTCTCCACCCCATTGACGTCAA
TGGGAGTTTGTTTTGGAACCAAAATCAACGGGACTTTCCAAAATGTCGTAACAACTCCGCCCCATTGACG
CAAATGGGCGGTAGGCGTGTACGGTGGGAGGTCTATATAAGCAGAGCTCTCCCTATCAGTGATAGAGATC
TCCCTATCAGTGATAGAGATCGTCGACGAGCTCGTTTAGTGAACCGTCAGATCGCCTGGAGACGCCATCC
ACGCTGTTTTGACCTCCATAGAAGACACCGGGACCGATCCAGCCTCCGGACTCTAGCGTTTAAACTTAAG
CTTGGTACCGAGCTCGGATCCATGGCAGCGCTCGAGGGCCCCCTACTACTGCCACCGAGCGCCTCCCTGA
CGACGAGTCCGCAGACCACGTGTTATCAAGCGACTTGGGAATCACAGCTGGAAATATTCTGCTGTCTGGC
CACCAACTCGCACCTGCAGGCAGAGCTGACCTTAGAAGGTCTTGATAAGATGATGCAGCCCGAGCCCACC
TTTTTCGCCTGCAGAGCGATACGCAGAGCACTCCTGGGGGAACGCCTCCACCCTTTTATACATCAAGAAG
GGACTCTTTTGGGAAAAGTGGGTCGACGGTACAGCGGCGAAGGTTTAATAATTGACGGTGGTGGAGTGTT
TACGCGCGGACAGATAGACACCGACAACTACCTACCTGCGGTGGGATCATGGGAACTTACCGATGATTGT
GATAAACCCTGCGAATTCAGGGAGCTACGCTCGCTGTATCTTCCCGCGCTACTAACGTGCACCATATGTT
ACAAAGCCATGTTCAGGATAGTGTGCAGGTACCTGGAGTTCTGGGAGTTCGAACAGTGTTTTCATGCGTT
TCTGGCGGTGTTGCCCCATAGTCTACAACCCACAATCTATCAAAATTATTTTGCACTCCTGGAGAGCCTG
AAGCATCTCTCGTTTTCAATAATGCCACCCGCATCCCCAGACGCACAGCTACATTTTTTAAAGTTTAACA
TCGGCAGCTTCATGGCCACGTGGGGGTGGCACGGAGAGCTGGTCTCGCTGCGCCGTGCCATCGCTCACAA
CGTAGAGCGACTGCCCACCGTGCTGAAGAACCTGTCGAAACAGAGTAAGCACCAGGACGTCAAGGTTAAC
GGACGGGATCTGGTGGGCTTTCAGCTGGCTCTAAACCAGCTCGTGTCCCGTCTGCACGTAAAAATCCAAC
GCAAGGACCCCGGACCAAAGCCATACAGGGTGGTCGTCAGTACCCCAGATTGTACCTACTATCTAGTGTA
TCCGGGCACACCGGCCATCTACAGACTCGTCATGTGTATGGCAGTGGCAGACTGCATCGGCCACTCGTGC
AGCGGACTGCACCCCTGCGCAAACTTTTTAGGCACCCACGAGACACCGCGTCTCCTGGCGGCGACGCTTT
CAAGAATCCGGTACGCGCCGAAAGACCGGCGAGCAGCCATGAAGGGAAATTTGCAGGCGTGCTTCCAACG
ATACGCGGCCACGGACGCGCGGACTCTGGGCAGCTCCACAGTGTCAGACATGCTGGAACCCACAAAACAC
GTCAGTTTGGAAAACTTCAAGATCACCATATTCAACACCAACATGGTGATTAACACTAAGATAAGCTGCC
ACGTTCCTAACACCCTGCAAAAGACTATTTTAAACATCCCCAGATTGACCAACAATTTTGTTATACGAAA
GTACTCCGTAAAGGAACCTTCTTTTACCATAAGCGTGTTTTTTTCCGACAACATGTGTCAAGGCACCGCA
ATAAACATCAACATCAGTGGGGACATGCTGCACTTTCTCTTCGCAATGGGTACGCTGAAATGCTTTCTGC
CAATCAGGCACATATTTCCTGTATCGATAGCAAATTGGAACTCCACGTTGGACCTGCACGGACTGGAAAA
CCAGTACATGGTGAGAATGGGGCGAAAAAACGTATTTTGGACCACAAACTTTCCATCTGTGGTCTCCAGC
AAGGATGGGCTAAACGTGTCCTGGTTTAAGGCCGCGACAGCCACGATTTCTAAAGTGTACGGGCAGCCTC
TTGTGGAACAGATTCGCCACGAGCTGGCGCCCATTCTCACGGACCAGCACGCGCGCATCGACGGAAACAA
AAATAGAATATTCTCCCTACTTGAGCACAGAAACCGTTCCCAAATACAGACGCTACACAAAAGGTTCCTG
GAGTGTCTGGTGGAATGCTGTTCGTTTCTCAGGCTTGACGTGGCTTGCATTAGGCGAGCCGCCGCCCGGG
GCCTGTTTGACTTCTCAAAGAAGATAATCAGTCACACTAAAAGCAAACACGAGTGCGCAGTACTGGGATA
TAAAAAGTGTAACCTAATCCCGAAAATCTATGCCCGAAACAAGAAGACCAGGCTAGACGAGTTGGGCCGC
AATGCAAACTTCATTTCGTTCGTCGCCACCACGGGTCATCGGTTCGCCGCTCTAAAGCCACAAATTGTCC
GTCACGCCATTCGCAAACTAGGCCTGCACTGGCGCCACCGAACGGCCGCGTCCAACGAGCAGACACCGCC
AGCCGATCCCCGCGTACGTTGCGTCCGTCCGCTGGTCTCAGGGCGGCCGCTCGAGGGAGGCGGTGGAGCC
GACTACAAGGACCACGACGGCGACTACAAGGACCACGACATCGACTACAAGGACGACGACGACAAGGGGC
CCGTTTAAACCCGCTGATCAGCCTCGACTGTGCCTTCTAGTTGCCAGCCATCTGTTGTTTGCCCCTCCCC
CGTGCCTTCCTTGACCCTGGAAGGTGCCACTCCCACTGTCCTTTCCTAATAAAATGAGGAAATTGCATCG
CATTGTCTGAGTAGGTGTCATTCTATTCTGGGGGGTGGGGTGGGGCAGGACAGCAAGGGGGAGGATTGGG
AAGACAATAGCAGGCATGCTGGGGATGCGGTGGGCTCTATGGCTTCTGAGGCGGAAAGAACCAGCTGGGG
CTCTAGGGGGTATCCCC
[124 nt withheld, positions 3658-3781]
C
[91 nt withheld, positions 3783-3873]
A
[49 nt withheld, positions 3875-3923]
CCTTTGACGTTGGAGTCCACGTTCTTT
[37 nt withheld, positions 3951-3987]
ACCCTATCTCGGTCTATTCTTTTGATTTATAAGGGATTTTGCCGATTTCGGCCTATTGGTTAAAAAATGA
GCTGATTTAACAAAAATTTAACGCGAATTAATTCTGTGGAATGTGTGTCAGTTAGGGTGTGGAAAGTCCC
CAGGCTCCCCAGCAGGCAGAAGTATGCAAAGCATGCATCTCAATTAGTCAGCAACCAGGTGTGGAAAGTC
CCCAGGCTCCCCAGCAGGCAGAAGTATGCAAAGCATGCATCTCAATTAGTCAGCAACCATAGTCCCGCCC
CTAACTCCGCCCATCCCGCCCCTAACTCCGCCCAGTTCCGCCCATTCTCCGCCCCATGGCTGACTAATTT
TTTTTATTTATGCAGAGGCCGAGGCCGCCTCTGCCTCTGAGCTATTCCAGAAGTAGTGAGGAGGCTTTTT
TGGAGGCCTAGGCTTTTGCAAAAAGCTCCCGGGAGCTTGTATATCCATTTTCGGATCTGATCAGCACGTG
TTGACAATTAATCATCGGCATAGTATATCGGCATAGTATAATACGACAAGGTGAGGAACTAAACCATGGC
CAAGTTGACCAGTGCCGTTCCGGTGCTCACCGCGCGCGACGTCGCCGGAGCGGTCGAGTTCTGGACCGAC
CGGCTCGGGTTCTCCCGGGACTTCGTGGAGGACGACTTCGCCGGTGTGGTCCGGGACGACGTGACCCTGT
TCATCAGCGCGGTCCAGGACCAGGTGGTGCCGGACAACACCCTGGCCTGGGTGTGGGTGCGCGGCCTGGA
CGAGCTGTACGCCGAGTGGTCGGAGGTCGTGTCCACGAACTTCCGGGACGCCTCCGGGCCGGCCATGACC
GAGATCGGCGAGCAGCCGTGGGGGCGGGAGTTCGCCCTGCGCGACCCGGCCGGCAACTGCGTGCACTTCG
TGGCCGAGGAGCAGGACTGACACGTGCTACGAGATTTCGATTCCACCGCCGCCTTCTATGAAAGGTTGGG
CTTCGGAATCGTTTTCCGGGACGCCGGCTGGATGATCCTCCAGCGCGGGGATCTCATGCTGGAGTTCTTC
GCCCACCCCAACTTGTTTATTGCAGCTTATAATGGTTACAAATAAAGCAATAGCATCACAAATTTCACAA
ATAAAGCATTTTTTTCACTGCATTCTAGTTGTGGTTTGTCCAAACTCATCAATGTATCTTATCATGTCTG
TATACCGTCGACCTCTAGCTAGAGCTTGGCGTAATCATGGTCATAGCTGTTTCCTGTGTGAAATTGTTAT
CCGCTCACAATTCCACACAACATACGAGCCGGAAGCATAAAGTGTAAAGCCTGGGGTGCCTAATGAGTGA
GCTAACTCACATTAATTGCGTTGCGCTCACTGCCCGCTTTCCAGTCGGGAAACCTGTCGTGCCAGCTGCA
TTAATGAATCGGCCAACGCGCGGGGAGAGGCGGTTTGCGTATTGGGCGCTCTTCCGCTTCCTCGCTCACT
GACTCGCTGCGCTCGGTCGTTCGGCTGCGGCGAGCGGTATCAGCTCACTCAAAGGCGGTAATACGGTTAT
CCACAGAATCAGGGGATAACGCAGGAAAGAACATGTGAGCAAAAGGCCAGCAAAAGGCCAGGAACCGTAA
AAAGGCCGCGTTGCTGGCGTTTTTCCATAGGCTCCGCCCCCCTGACGAGCATCACAAAAATCGACGCTCA
AGTCAGAGGTGGCGAAACCCGACAGGACTATAAAGATACCAGGCGTTTCCCCCTGGAAGCTCCCTCGTGC
GCTCTCCTGTTCCGACCCTGCCGCTTACCGGATACCTGTCCGCCTTTCTCCCTTCGGGAAGCGTGGCGCT
TTCTCATAGCTCACGCTGTAGGTATCTCAGTTCGGTGTAGGTCGTTCGCTCCAAGCTGGGCTGTGTGCAC
GAACCCCCCGTTCAGCCCGACCGCTGCGCCTTATCCGGTAACTATCGTCTTGAGTCCAACCCGGTAAGAC
ACGACTTATCGCCACTGGCAGCAGCCACTGGTAACAGGATTAGCAGAGCGAGGTATGTAGGCGGTGCTAC
AGAGTTCTTGAAGTGGTGGCCTAACTACGGCTACACTAGAAGAACAGTATTTGGTATCTGCGCTCTGCTG
AAGCCAGTTACCTTCGGAAAAAGAGTTGGTAGCTCTTGATCCGGCAAACAAACCACCGCTGGTAGCGGTT
TTTTTGTTTGCAAGCAGCAGATTACGCGCAGAAAAAAAGGATCTCAAGAAGATCCTTTGATCTTTTCTAC
GGGGTCTGACGCTCAGTGGAACGAAAACTCACGTTAAGGGATTTTGGTCATGAGATTATCAAAAAGGATC
TTCACCTAGATCCTTTTAAATTAAAAATGAAGTTTTAAATCAATCTAAAGTATATATGAGTAAACTTGGT
CTGACAGTTACCAATGCTTAATCAGTGAGGCACCTATCTCAGCGATCTGTCTATTTCGTTCATCCATAGT
TGCCTGACTCCCCGTCGTGTAGATAACTACGATACGGGAGGGCTTACCATCTGGCCCCAGTGCTGCAATG
ATACCGCGAGACCCACGCTCACCGGCTCCAGATTTATCAGCAATAAACCAGCCAGCCGGAAGGGCCGAGC
GCAGAAGTGGTCCTGCAACTTTATCCGCCTCCATCCAGTCTATTAATTGTTGCCGGGAAGCTAGAGTAAG
TAGTTCGCCAGTTAATAGTTTGCGCAACGTTGTTGCCATTGCTACAGGCATCGTGGTGTCACGCTCGTCG
TTTGGTATGGCTTCATTCAGCTCCGGTTCCCAACGATCAAGGCGAGTTACATGATCCCCCATGTTGTGCA
AAAAAGCGGTTAGCTCCTTCGGTCCTCCGATCGTTGTCAGAAGTAAGTTGGCCGCAGTGTTATCACTCAT
GGTTATGGCAGCACTGCATAATTCTCTTACTGTCATGCCATCCGTAAGATGCTTTTCTGTGACTGGTGAG
TACTCAACCAAGTCATTCTGAGAATAGTGTATGCGGCGACCGAGTTGCTCTTGCCCGGCGTCAATACGGG
ATAATACCGCGCCACATAGCAGAACTTTAAAAGTGCTCATCATTGGAAAACGTTCTTCGGGGCGAAAACT
CTCAAGGATCTTACCGCTGTTGAGATCCAGTTCGATGTAACCCACTCGTGCACCCAACTGATCTTCAGCA
TCTTTTACTTTCACCAGCGTTTCTGGGTGAGCAAAAACAGGAAGGCAAAATGCCGCAAAAAAGGGAATAA
GGGCGACACGGAAATGTTGAATACTCATACTCTTCCTTTTTCAATATTATTGAAGCATTTATCAGGGTTA
TTGTCTCATGAGCGGATACATATTTGAATGTATTTAGAAAAATAAACAAATAGGGGTTCCGCGCACATTT
CCCCGAAAAGTGCCACCTGACGTC
