Features (pLannotate 1.2.2; 23 found; start..end, strand, type, name):
      1..380     +  enhancer       CMV enhancer: human cytomegalovirus immediate early enhancer
    381..584     +  promoter       CMV promoter: human cytomegalovirus (CMV) immediate early promoter
    586..605     +  promoter       PLtetO-1 promoter (fragment): modified phage lambda PL promoter with tet operator sites (Lutz and Bujard, 1997)
    607..626     +  promoter       PLtetO-1 promoter (fragment): modified phage lambda PL promoter with tet operator sites (Lutz and Bujard, 1997)
    634..667     +  promoter       TRE3GV promoter (fragment): 3rd-generation Tet-responsive promoter that can be activated by binding of Tet-On® 3G, optimized for retroviral and lentiviral vectors
    768..3023    +  CDS            ORF24: ORF24_HHV8P - Protein inferred from homology: Swiss-Prot protein existence level 3. From Human herpesvirus 8 type P (isolate GK18) (HHV-8) (Kaposi's sarcoma-associated herpesvirus).
   3102..3122    +  CDS            FLAG (fragment): FLAG® epitope tag, followed by an enterokinase cleavage site
   3154..3378    +  polyA_signal   bGH poly(A) signal: bovine growth hormone polyadenylation signal
   3382..3403    +  promoter       SV40 promoter (fragment): SV40 enhancer and early promoter
   3424..3852    +  rep_origin     f1 ori (sequence partly withheld): f1 bacteriophage origin of replication; arrow indicates direction of (+) strand synthesis
   3866..4195    +  promoter       SV40 promoter: SV40 enhancer and early promoter
   4243..4290    +  promoter       EM7 promoter: synthetic bacterial promoter&nbsp
   4309..4683    +  CDS            BleoR: antibiotic-binding protein; Sh ble from Streptoalloteichus hindustanus; confers resistance to bleomycin, phleomycin, and Zeocin™
   4693..4818    +  CDS            ble (fragment): BLE_KLEPN - Experimental evidence at protein level: Swiss-Prot protein existence level 1. Binding protein with a strong affinity to the bleomycin family of antibiotics. Binds to CL990; an antimitotic-antibiotic compound. From Klebsiella pneumoniae.
   4813..4934    +  polyA_signal   SV40 poly(A) signal: SV40 polyadenylation signal
   5007..5023    -  protein_bind   lac operator: The lac repressor binds to the lac operator to inhibit transcription in E. coli. This inhibition can be relieved by adding lactose or isopropyl-β-D-thiogalactopyranoside (IPTG). lac repressor encoded by lacI
   5031..5061    -  promoter       lac promoter: promoter for the E. coli lac operon
   5076..5097    -  protein_bind   CAP binding site: CAP binding activates transcription in the presence of cAMP. E. coli catabolite activator protein
   5110..5202    -  CDS            lacI (fragment): lac repressor; lacI; The lac repressor binds to the lac operator to inhibit transcription in E. coli. This inhibition can be relieved by adding lactose or isopropyl-β-D-thiogalactopyranoside (IPTG).
   5385..5973    -  rep_origin     ori: high-copy-number ColE1/pMB1/pBR322/pUC origin of replication
   6144..7004    -  CDS            AmpR: β-lactamase; bla; confers resistance to ampicillin, carbenicillin, and related antibiotics
   7005..7109    -  promoter       AmpR promoter: bla
   7168..7220    -  misc_feature   bom (fragment): basis of mobility region from pBR322
>Addgene plasmid #138426 | pcDNA4/TO-ORF24 L73A-3xFLAG | addgene full sequence | sequence record 272774 | Addgene NGS Result
GACATTGATTATTGACTAGTTATTAATAGTAATCAATTACGGGGTCATTAGTTCATAGCCCATATATGGA
GTTCCGCGTTACATAACTTACGGTAAATGGCCCGCCTGGCTGACCGCCCAACGACCCCCGCCCATTGACG
TCAATAATGACGTATGTTCCCATAGTAACGCCAATAGGGACTTTCCATTGACGTCAATGGGTGGAGTATT
TACGGTAAACTGCCCACTTGGCAGTACATCAAGTGTATCATATGCCAAGTACGCCCCCTATTGACGTCAA
TGACGGTAAATGGCCCGCCTGGCATTATGCCCAGTACATGACCTTATGGGACTTTCCTACTTGGCAGTAC
ATCTACGTATTAGTCATCGCTATTACCATGGTGATGCGGTTTTGGCAGTACATCAATGGGCGTGGATAGC
GGTTTGACTCACGGGGATTTCCAAGTCTCCACCCCATTGACGTCAATGGGAGTTTGTTTTGGCACCAAAA
TCAACGGGACTTTCCAAAATGTCGTAACAACTCCGCCCCATTGACGCAAATGGGCGGTAGGCGTGTACGG
TGGGAGGTCTATATAAGCAGAGCTCTCCCTATCAGTGATAGAGATCTCCCTATCAGTGATAGAGATCGTC
GACGAGCTCGTTTAGTGAACCGTCAGATCGCCTGGAGACGCCATCCACGCTGTTTTGACCTCCATAGAAG
ACACCGGGACCGATCCAGCCTCCGGACTCTAGCGTTTAAACTTAAGCTTGGTACCGAGCTCGGATCCATG
GCAGCGCTCGAGGGCCCCCTACTACTGCCACCGAGCGCCTCCCTGACGACGAGTCCGCAGACCACGTGTT
ATCAAGCGACTTGGGAATCACAGCTGGAAATATTCTGCTGTCTGGCCACCAACTCGCACCTGCAGGCAGA
GCTGACCTTAGAAGGTCTTGATAAGATGATGCAGCCCGAGCCCACCTTTTTCGCCTGCAGAGCGATACGC
AGAGCACTCCTGGGGGAACGCCTCCACCCTTTTATACATCAAGAAGGGACTCTTTTGGGAAAAGTGGGTC
GACGGTACAGCGGCGAAGGTTTAATAATTGACGGTGGTGGAGTGTTTACGCGCGGACAGATAGACACCGA
CAACTACCTACCTGCGGTGGGATCATGGGAACTTACCGATGATTGTGATAAACCCTGCGAATTCAGGGAG
CTACGCTCGCTGTATCTTCCCGCGCTACTAACGTGCACCATATGTTACAAAGCCATGTTCAGGATAGTGT
GCAGGTACCTGGAGTTCTGGGAGTTCGAACAGTGTTTTCATGCGTTTCTGGCGGTGTTGCCCCATAGTCT
ACAACCCACAATCTATCAAAATTATTTTGCACTCCTGGAGAGCCTGAAGCATCTCTCGTTTTCAATAATG
CCACCCGCATCCCCAGACGCACAGCTACATTTTTTAAAGTTTAACATCGGCAGCTTCATGGCCACGTGGG
GGTGGCACGGAGAGCTGGTCTCGCTGCGCCGTGCCATCGCTCACAACGTAGAGCGACTGCCCACCGTGCT
GAAGAACCTGTCGAAACAGAGTAAGCACCAGGACGTCAAGGTTAACGGACGGGATCTGGTGGGCTTTCAG
CTGGCTCTAAACCAGCTCGTGTCCCGTCTGCACGTAAAAATCCAACGCAAGGACCCCGGACCAAAGCCAT
ACAGGGTGGTCGTCAGTACCCCAGATTGTACCTACTATCTAGTGTATCCGGGCACACCGGCCATCTACAG
ACTCGTCATGTGTATGGCAGTGGCAGACTGCATCGGCCACTCGTGCAGCGGACTGCACCCCTGCGCAAAC
TTTTTAGGCACCCACGAGACACCGCGTCTCCTGGCGGCGACGCTTTCAAGAATCCGGTACGCGCCGAAAG
ACCGGCGAGCAGCCATGAAGGGAAATTTGCAGGCGTGCTTCCAACGATACGCGGCCACGGACGCGCGGAC
TCTGGGCAGCTCCACAGTGTCAGACATGCTGGAACCCACAAAACACGTCAGTTTGGAAAACTTCAAGATC
ACCATATTCAACACCAACATGGTGATTAACACTAAGATAAGCTGCCACGTTCCTAACACCCTGCAAAAGA
CTATTTTAAACATCCCCAGATTGACCAACAATTTTGTTATACGAAAGTACTCCGTAAAGGAACCTTCTTT
TACCATAAGCGTGTTTTTTTCCGACAACATGTGTCAAGGCACCGCAATAAACATCAACATCAGTGGGGAC
ATGCTGCACTTTCTCTTCGCAATGGGTACGCTGAAATGCTTTCTGCCAATCAGGCACATATTTCCTGTAT
CGATAGCAAATTGGAACTCCACGTTGGACCTGCACGGACTGGAAAACCAGTACATGGTGAGAATGGGGCG
AAAAAACGTATTTTGGACCACAAACTTTCCATCTGTGGTCTCCAGCAAGGATGGGCTAAACGTGTCCTGG
TTTAAGGCCGCGACAGCCACGATTTCTAAAGTGTACGGGCAGCCTCTTGTGGAACAGATTCGCCACGAGC
TGGCGCCCATTCTCACGGACCAGCACGCGCGCATCGACGGAAACAAAAATAGAATATTCTCCCTACTTGA
GCACAGAAACCGTTCCCAAATACAGACGCTACACAAAAGGTTCCTGGAGTGTCTGGTGGAATGCTGTTCG
TTTCTCAGGCTTGACGTGGCTTGCATTAGGCGAGCCGCCGCCCGGGGCCTGTTTGACTTCTCAAAGAAGA
TAATCAGTCACACTAAAAGCAAACACGAGTGCGCAGTACTGGGATATAAAAAGTGTAACCTAATCCCGAA
AATCTATGCCCGAAACAAGAAGACCAGGCTAGACGAGTTGGGCCGCAATGCAAACTTCATTTCGTTCGTC
GCCACCACGGGTCATCGGTTCGCCGCTCTAAAGCCACAAATTGTCCGTCACGCCATTCGCAAACTAGGCC
TGCACTGGCGCCACCGAACGGCCGCGTCCAACGAGCAGACACCGCCAGCCGATCCCCGCGTACGTTGCGT
CCGTCCGCTGGTCTCAGGGCGGCCGCTCGAGGGAGGCGGTGGAGCCGACTACAAGGACCACGACGGCGAC
TACAAGGACCACGACATCGACTACAAGGACGACGACGACAAGGGGCCCGTTTAAACCCGCTGATCAGCCT
CGACTGTGCCTTCTAGTTGCCAGCCATCTGTTGTTTGCCCCTCCCCCGTGCCTTCCTTGACCCTGGAAGG
TGCCACTCCCACTGTCCTTTCCTAATAAAATGAGGAAATTGCATCGCATTGTCTGAGTAGGTGTCATTCT
ATTCTGGGGGGTGGGGTGGGGCAGGACAGCAAGGGGGAGGATTGGGAAGACAATAGCAGGCATGCTGGGG
ATGCGGTGGGCTCTATGGCTTCTGAGGCGGAAAGAACCAGCTGGGGCTCTAGGGGGTATCCCC
[124 nt withheld, positions 3424-3547]
C
[91 nt withheld, positions 3549-3639]
A
[49 nt withheld, positions 3641-3689]
CCTTTGACGTTGGAGTCCACGTTCTTT
[37 nt withheld, positions 3717-3753]
ACCCTATCTCGGTCTATTCTTTTGATTTATAAGGGATTTTGCCGATTTCGGCCTATTGGTTAAAAAATGA
GCTGATTTAACAAAAATTTAACGCGAATTAATTCTGTGGAATGTGTGTCAGTTAGGGTGTGGAAAGTCCC
CAGGCTCCCCAGCAGGCAGAAGTATGCAAAGCATGCATCTCAATTAGTCAGCAACCAGGTGTGGAAAGTC
CCCAGGCTCCCCAGCAGGCAGAAGTATGCAAAGCATGCATCTCAATTAGTCAGCAACCATAGTCCCGCCC
CTAACTCCGCCCATCCCGCCCCTAACTCCGCCCAGTTCCGCCCATTCTCCGCCCCATGGCTGACTAATTT
TTTTTATTTATGCAGAGGCCGAGGCCGCCTCTGCCTCTGAGCTATTCCAGAAGTAGTGAGGAGGCTTTTT
TGGAGGCCTAGGCTTTTGCAAAAAGCTCCCGGGAGCTTGTATATCCATTTTCGGATCTGATCAGCACGTG
TTGACAATTAATCATCGGCATAGTATATCGGCATAGTATAATACGACAAGGTGAGGAACTAAACCATGGC
CAAGTTGACCAGTGCCGTTCCGGTGCTCACCGCGCGCGACGTCGCCGGAGCGGTCGAGTTCTGGACCGAC
CGGCTCGGGTTCTCCCGGGACTTCGTGGAGGACGACTTCGCCGGTGTGGTCCGGGACGACGTGACCCTGT
TCATCAGCGCGGTCCAGGACCAGGTGGTGCCGGACAACACCCTGGCCTGGGTGTGGGTGCGCGGCCTGGA
CGAGCTGTACGCCGAGTGGTCGGAGGTCGTGTCCACGAACTTCCGGGACGCCTCCGGGCCGGCCATGACC
GAGATCGGCGAGCAGCCGTGGGGGCGGGAGTTCGCCCTGCGCGACCCGGCCGGCAACTGCGTGCACTTCG
TGGCCGAGGAGCAGGACTGACACGTGCTACGAGATTTCGATTCCACCGCCGCCTTCTATGAAAGGTTGGG
CTTCGGAATCGTTTTCCGGGACGCCGGCTGGATGATCCTCCAGCGCGGGGATCTCATGCTGGAGTTCTTC
GCCCACCCCAACTTGTTTATTGCAGCTTATAATGGTTACAAATAAAGCAATAGCATCACAAATTTCACAA
ATAAAGCATTTTTTTCACTGCATTCTAGTTGTGGTTTGTCCAAACTCATCAATGTATCTTATCATGTCTG
TATACCGTCGACCTCTAGCTAGAGCTTGGCGTAATCATGGTCATAGCTGTTTCCTGTGTGAAATTGTTAT
CCGCTCACAATTCCACACAACATACGAGCCGGAAGCATAAAGTGTAAAGCCTGGGGTGCCTAATGAGTGA
GCTAACTCACATTAATTGCGTTGCGCTCACTGCCCGCTTTCCAGTCGGGAAACCTGTCGTGCCAGCTGCA
TTAATGAATCGGCCAACGCGCGGGGAGAGGCGGTTTGCGTATTGGGCGCTCTTCCGCTTCCTCGCTCACT
GACTCGCTGCGCTCGGTCGTTCGGCTGCGGCGAGCGGTATCAGCTCACTCAAAGGCGGTAATACGGTTAT
CCACAGAATCAGGGGATAACGCAGGAAAGAACATGTGAGCAAAAGGCCAGCAAAAGGCCAGGAACCGTAA
AAAGGCCGCGTTGCTGGCGTTTTTCCATAGGCTCCGCCCCCCTGACGAGCATCACAAAAATCGACGCTCA
AGTCAGAGGTGGCGAAACCCGACAGGACTATAAAGATACCAGGCGTTTCCCCCTGGAAGCTCCCTCGTGC
GCTCTCCTGTTCCGACCCTGCCGCTTACCGGATACCTGTCCGCCTTTCTCCCTTCGGGAAGCGTGGCGCT
TTCTCATAGCTCACGCTGTAGGTATCTCAGTTCGGTGTAGGTCGTTCGCTCCAAGCTGGGCTGTGTGCAC
GAACCCCCCGTTCAGCCCGACCGCTGCGCCTTATCCGGTAACTATCGTCTTGAGTCCAACCCGGTAAGAC
ACGACTTATCGCCACTGGCAGCAGCCACTGGTAACAGGATTAGCAGAGCGAGGTATGTAGGCGGTGCTAC
AGAGTTCTTGAAGTGGTGGCCTAACTACGGCTACACTAGAAGAACAGTATTTGGTATCTGCGCTCTGCTG
AAGCCAGTTACCTTCGGAAAAAGAGTTGGTAGCTCTTGATCCGGCAAACAAACCACCGCTGGTAGCGGTG
GTTTTTTTGTTTGCAAGCAGCAGATTACGCGCAGAAAAAAAGGATCTCAAGAAGATCCTTTGATCTTTTC
TACGGGGTCTGACGCTCAGTGGAACGAAAACTCACGTTAAGGGATTTTGGTCATGAGATTATCAAAAAGG
ATCTTCACCTAGATCCTTTTAAATTAAAAATGAAGTTTTAAATCAATCTAAAGTATATATGAGTAAACTT
GGTCTGACAGTTACCAATGCTTAATCAGTGAGGCACCTATCTCAGCGATCTGTCTATTTCGTTCATCCAT
AGTTGCCTGACTCCCCGTCGTGTAGATAACTACGATACGGGAGGGCTTACCATCTGGCCCCAGTGCTGCA
ATGATACCGCGAGACCCACGCTCACCGGCTCCAGATTTATCAGCAATAAACCAGCCAGCCGGAAGGGCCG
AGCGCAGAAGTGGTCCTGCAACTTTATCCGCCTCCATCCAGTCTATTAATTGTTGCCGGGAAGCTAGAGT
AAGTAGTTCGCCAGTTAATAGTTTGCGCAACGTTGTTGCCATTGCTACAGGCATCGTGGTGTCACGCTCG
TCGTTTGGTATGGCTTCATTCAGCTCCGGTTCCCAACGATCAAGGCGAGTTACATGATCCCCCATGTTGT
GCAAAAAAGCGGTTAGCTCCTTCGGTCCTCCGATCGTTGTCAGAAGTAAGTTGGCCGCAGTGTTATCACT
CATGGTTATGGCAGCACTGCATAATTCTCTTACTGTCATGCCATCCGTAAGATGCTTTTCTGTGACTGGT
GAGTACTCAACCAAGTCATTCTGAGAATAGTGTATGCGGCGACCGAGTTGCTCTTGCCCGGCGTCAATAC
GGGATAATACCGCGCCACATAGCAGAACTTTAAAAGTGCTCATCATTGGAAAACGTTCTTCGGGGCGAAA
ACTCTCAAGGATCTTACCGCTGTTGAGATCCAGTTCGATGTAACCCACTCGTGCACCCAACTGATCTTCA
GCATCTTTTACTTTCACCAGCGTTTCTGGGTGAGCAAAAACAGGAAGGCAAAATGCCGCAAAAAAGGGAA
TAAGGGCGACACGGAAATGTTGAATACTCATACTCTTCCTTTTTCAATATTATTGAAGCATTTATCAGGG
TTATTGTCTCATGAGCGGATACATATTTGAATGTATTTAGAAAAATAAACAAATAGGGGTTCCGCGCACA
TTTCCCCGAAAAGTGCCACCTGACGTCGACGGATCGGGAGATCTCCCGATCCCCTATGGTGCACTCTCAG
TACAATCTGCTCTGATGCCGCATAGTTAAGCCAGTATCTGCTCCCTGCTTGTGTGTTGGAGGTCGCTGAG
TAGTGCGCGAGCAAAATTTAAGCTACAACAAGGCAAGGCTTGACCGACAATTGCATGAAGAATCTGCTTA
GGGTTAGGCGTTTTGCGCTGCTTCGCGATGTACGGGCCAGATATACGCGTT
